Addgene plasmid #195773: pENTR223-BKRF2
Purpose: Gateway Entry Clone of Epstein-Barr virus BKRF2
Depositing lab: Eric Johannsen. Depositing organization: Brigham and Women's Hospital. Publication: Epstein-Barr virus and virus human protein interaction maps. Calderwood MA, Venkatesan K, Xing L, Chase MR, Vazquez A, Holthaus AM, Ewence AE, Li N, Hirozane-Kishikawa T, Hill DE, Vidal M, Kieff E, Johannsen E. Proc Natl Acad Sci U S A. 2007 May 1;104(18):7606-11. doi: 10.1073/pnas.0702332104. Epub 2007 Apr 19. PubMed 17446270.
Backbone
  Vector backbone: pENTR223.1
  Backbone manufacturer: Invitrogen
  Backbone size w/o insert (bp): 2875
  Vector type: Gateway Entry Vector
Growth in bacteria
  Bacterial resistance: Spectinomycin, 50 μg/mL
  Growth temperature: 37°C
  Growth strain: DH5alpha
  Copy number: High Copy
Gene/Insert
  Gene/Insert name: BKRF2
  Species: Epstein-Barr virus
  Entrez Gene: BKRF2 (a.k.a. HHV4_BKRF2)
  Cloning method: Gateway Cloning
Terms and licenses: Academic/Nonprofit Terms; Industry Terms: Not Available to Industry
How to cite: pENTR223-BKRF2 was a gift from Eric Johannsen (Addgene plasmid # 195773 ; http://n2t.net/addgene:195773 ; RRID:Addgene_195773)
