[The description below was written by a language model from this plasmid's Addgene catalogue record and pLannotate feature annotations shown in this document.]
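Description:
pENTR223-BKRF2 is a Gateway entry clone built on the pENTR223.1 backbone that carries the Epstein-Barr virus open reading frame BKRF2. It is a small bacterial plasmid (the sequenced record is about 3.2 kb) maintained in E. coli through a high-copy ColE1/pUC-type origin of replication. Selection is with spectinomycin, conferred by the aadA aminoglycoside adenylyltransferase gene (SmR). This gene lies downstream of a fragment of a class 1 integron Pc promoter and a short remnant of a gentamicin resistance gene. Small lacI and lacZα fragments are also annotated, and these appear to be vestigial backbone sequence rather than functional elements.

The insert is annotated as glycoprotein L (gL), the product of BKRF2. gL forms a heterodimer with glycoprotein H that is needed for fusion of the viral and cellular membranes during EBV entry, and on B lymphocytes the complex also includes gp42. The roughly 410 bp coding region is flanked by two Gateway attL recombination sites, which the annotation software labelled attL3 and attL2. These sites allow LR Clonase-mediated transfer of the ORF into any compatible destination vector. The rrnB T1 and T2 terminators sit upstream of the cassette and insulate it from read-through transcription. A T7 promoter lies just beyond the downstream attL site and points back toward the insert. The entry clone has no eukaryotic promoter or annotated epitope tag, so expression and tagging depend on the destination vector chosen.

The plasmid belongs to a collection of EBV ORF entry clones associated with work mapping virus–virus and virus–human protein interactions. It serves as a shuttle source of BKRF2 for expression, interaction or functional studies.
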