Features (pLannotate 1.2.2; 12 found; start..end, strand, type, name):
    121..213     +  CDS            lacI (fragment): lac repressor; lacI; The lac repressor binds to the lac operator to inhibit transcription in E. coli. This inhibition can be relieved by adding lactose or isopropyl-β-D-thiogalactopyranoside (IPTG).
    268..295     -  terminator     rrnB T2 terminator: transcription terminator T2 from the E. coli rrnB gene
    427..470     +  terminator     rrnB T1 terminator: Escherichia coli rrnB; transcription terminator T1 from the E. coli rrnB gene
    517..553     -  CDS            lacZα (fragment): LacZα fragment of β-galactosidase; lacZ fragment
    570..665     +  protein_bind   attL3: mutant version of attL; recombination site for the Gateway® LR reaction LR Clonase™
    668..1078    +  CDS            gL: GL_EBVB9 - Experimental evidence at protein level: Swiss-Prot protein existence level 1. The heterodimer glycoprotein H-glycoprotein L is required for the fusion of viral and plasma membranes leading to virus entry into the host cell. Acts as a functional inhibitor of gH and maintains gH in an inhibited form. Upon binding to host integrins, gL dissociates from gH leading to activation of the viral fusion glycoproteins gB and gH. Fusion of EBV with B-lymphocytes requires the additional receptor- binding protein gp42, which forms a complex with gH/gL. The heterodimer gH/gL targets also host EPHA
   1078..1176    -  protein_bind   attL2: mutant version of attL; recombination site for the Gateway® LR reaction LR Clonase™
   1194..1212    -  promoter       T7 promoter: promoter for bacteriophage T7 RNA polymerase
   1402..1425    +  promoter       Pc promoter (fragment): intI1 (promoter lies within the coding sequence); class 1 integron promoter
   1601..1657    +  CDS            GmR (fragment): gentamycin acetyltransferase; aacC1; confers resistance to gentamycin
   1664..2455    +  CDS            SmR: aminoglycoside adenylyltransferase (Murphy, 1985); aadA; confers resistance to spectinomycin and streptomycin
   2548..3136    +  rep_origin     ori: high-copy-number ColE1/pMB1/pBR322/pUC origin of replication
>Addgene plasmid #195773 | pENTR223-BKRF2 | addgene full sequence | sequence record 385910 | Addgene NGS Result
CTTTCCTGCGTTATCCCCTGATTCTGTGGATAACCGTATTACCGCCTTTGAGTGAGCTGATACCGCTCGC
CGCAGCCGAACGACCGAGCGCAGCGAGTCAGTGAGCGAGGAAGCGGAAGAGCGCCCAATACGCAAACCGC
CTCTCCCCGCGCGTTGGCCGATTCATTAATGCAGCTGGCACGACAGGTTTCCCGACTGGAAAGCGGGCAG
TGAGCGCAACGCAATTAATACGCGTACCGCTAGCCAGGAAGAGTTTGTAGAAACGCAAAAAGGCCATCCG
TCAGGATGGCCTTCTGCTTAGTTTGATGCCTGGCAGTTTATGGCGGGCGTCCTGCCCGCCACCCTCCGGG
CCGTTGCTTCACAACGTTCAAATCCGCTCCCGGCGGATTTGTCCTACTCAGGAGAGCGTTCACCGACAAA
CAACAGATAAAACGAAAGGCCCAGTCTTCCGACTGAGCCTTTCGTTTTATTTGATGCCTGGCAGTTCCCT
ACTCTCGCGTTAACGCTAGCATGGATGTTTTCCCAGTCACGACGTTGTAAAACGACGGCCAGTCTTAAGC
TCGGGCCCCAAATAATGATTTTATTTTGACTGATAGTGACCTGTTCGTTGCAACAAATTGATGAGCAATG
CTTTTTTATAATGCCAACTTTGTACAAAAAAGTTGGCATGCGTGCTGTTGGTGTATTTCTGGCCATCTGT
CTTGTCACCATTTTCGTCCTCCCAACATGGGGCAATTGGGCATACCCATGTTGTCACGTCACTCAGCTCC
GCGCTCAACACCTTCTCGCGTTGGAAAACATTAGCGACATTTACCTGGTGAGCAATCAGACATGCGACGG
CTTTAGCCTGGCCTCCTTAAATTCACCTAAGAATGGGAGCAACCAGCTGGTCATCAGCCGCTGCGCAAAC
GGACTCAACGTGGTCTCCTTCTTTATCTCCATCCTGAAGCGAAGCAGCTCCGCCCTCACGGGCCATCTCC
GTGAGTTGTTAACCACCCTGGAGACTCTTTACGGTTCATTCTCAGTGGAAGACCTGTTTGGTGCCAACTT
AAACAGATACGCATGGCATCGCGGGGGCCCAACTTTCTTGTACAAAGTTGGCATTATAAGAAAGCATTGC
TTATCAATTTGTTGCAACGAACAGGTCACTATCAGTCAAAATAAAATCATTATTTGCCATCCAGCTGATA
TCCCCTATAGTGAGTCGTATTACATGGTCATAGCTGTTTCCTGGCAGCTCTGGCCCGTGTCTCAAAATCT
CTGATGTTACATTGCACAAGATAAAAATATATCATCATGCCTCCTCTAGACCAGCCAGGACAGAAATGCC
TCGACTTCGCTGCTACCCAAGGTTGCCGGGTGACGCACACCGTGGAAACGGATGAAGGCACGAACCCAGT
GGACATAAGCCTGTTCGGTTCGTAAGCTGTAATGCAAGTAGCGTATGCGCTCACGCAACTGGTCCAGAAC
CTTGACCGAACGCAGCGGTGGTAACGGCGCAGTGGCGGTTTTCATGGCTTGTTATGACTGTTTTTTTGGG
GTACAGTCTATGCCTCGGGCATCCAAGCAGCAAGCGCGTTACGCCGTGGGTCGATGTTTGATGTTATGGA
GCAGCAACGATGTTACGCAGCAGGGCAGTCGCCCTAAAACAAAGTTAAACATTATGAGGGAAGCGGTGAT
CGCCGAAGTATCGACTCAACTATCAGAGGTAGTTGGCGTCATCGAGCGCCATCTCGAACCGACGTTGCTG
GCCGTACATTTGTACGGCTCCGCAGTGGATGGCGGCCTGAAGCCACACAGTGATATTGATTTGCTGGTTA
CGGTGACCGTAAGGCTTGATGAAACAACGCGGCGAGCTTTGATCAACGACCTTTTGGAAACTTCGGCTTC
CCCTGGAGAGAGCGAGATTCTCCGCGCTGTAGAAGTCACCATTGTTGTGCACGACGACATCATTCCGTGG
CGTTATCCAGCTAAGCGCGAACTGCAATTTGGAGAATGGCAGCGCAATGACATTCTTGCAGGTATCTTCG
AGCCAGCCACGATCGACATTGATCTGGCTATCTTGCTGACAAAAGCAAGAGAACATAGCGTTGCCTTGGT
AGGTCCAGCGGCGGAGGAACTCTTTGATCCGGTTCCTGAACAGGATCTATTTGAGGCGCTAAATGAAACC
TTAACGCTATGGAACTCGCCGCCCGACTGGGCTGGCGATGAGCGAAATGTAGTGCTTACGTTGTCCCGCA
TTTGGTACAGCGCAGTAACCGGCAAAATCGCGCCGAAGGATGTCGCTGCCGACTGGGCAATGGAGCGCCT
GCCGGCCCAGTATCAGCCCGTCATACTTGAAGCTAGACAGGCTTATCTTGGACAAGAAGAAGATCGCTTG
GCCTCGCGCGCAGATCAGTTGGAAGAATTTGTCCACTACGTGAAAGGCGAGATCACCAAGGTAGTCGGCA
AATAACCCTCGAGCCACCCATGACCAAAATCCCTTAACGTGAGTTACGCGTCGTTCCACTGAGCGTCAGA
CCCCGTAGAAAAGATCAAAGGATCTTCTTGAGATCCTTTTTTTCTGCGCGTAATCTGCTGCTTGCAAACA
AAAAAACCACCGCTACCAGCGGTGGTTTGTTTGCCGGATCAAGAGCTACCAACTCTTTTTCCGAAGGTAA
CTGGCTTCAGCAGAGCGCAGATACCAAATACTGTTCTTCTAGTGTAGCCGTAGTTAGGCCACCACTTCAA
GAACTCTGTAGCACCGCCTACATACCTCGCTCTGCTAATCCTGTTACCAGTGGCTGCTGCCAGTGGCGAT
AAGTCGTGTCTTACCGGGTTGGACTCAAGACGATAGTTACCGGATAAGGCGCAGCGGTCGGGCTGAACGG
GGGGTTCGTGCACACAGCCCAGCTTGGAGCGAACGACCTACACCGAACTGAGATACCTACAGCGTGAGCT
ATGAGAAAGCGCCACGCTTCCCGAAGGGAGAAAGGCGGACAGGTATCCGGTAAGCGGCAGGGTCGGAACA
GGAGAGCGCACGAGGGAGCTTCCAGGGGGAAACGCCTGGTATCTTTATAGTCCTGTCGGGTTTCGCCACC
TCTGACTTGAGCGTCGATTTTTGTGATGCTCGTCAGGGGGGCGGAGCCTATGGAAAAACGCCAGCAACGC
GGCCTTTTTACGGTTCCTGGCCTTTTGCTGGCCTTTTGCTCACATGTT
